>Addgene plasmid #116304 | pHAGE-EGFR-S768I | addgene full sequence | sequence record 250480 | Addgene NGS Result
TGGAAGGGCTAATTCACTCCCAAAGAAGACAAGATATCCTTGATCTGTGGATCTACCACACACAAGGCTA
CTTCCCTGATTAGCAGAACTACACACCAGGGCCAGGGGTCAGATATCCACTGACCTTTGGATGGTGCTAC
AAGCTAGTACCAGTTGAGCCAGATAAGGTAGAAGAGGCCAATAAAGGAGAGAACACCAGCTTGTTACACC
CTGTGAGCCTGCATGGGATGGATGACCCGGAGAGAGAAGTGTTAGAGTGGAGGTTTGACAGCCGCCTAGC
ATTTCATCACGTGGCCCGAGAGCTGCATCCGGAGTACTTCAAGAACTGCTGATATCGAGCTTGCTACAAG
GGACTTTCCGCTGGGGACTTTCCAGGGAGGCGTGGCCTGGGCGGGACTGGGGAGTGGCGAGCCCTCAGAT
CCTGCATATAAGCAGCTGCTTTTTGCCTGTACTGGGTCTCTCTGGTTAGACCAGATCTGAGCCTGGGAGC
TCTCTGGCTAACTAGGGAACCCACTGCTTAAGCCTCAATAAAGCTTGCCTTGAGTGCTTCAAGTAGTGTG
TGCCCGTCTGTTGTGTGACTCTGGTAACTAGAGATCCCTCAGACCCTTTTAGTCAGTGTGGAAAATCTCT
AGCAGTGGCGCCCGAACAGGGACTTGAAAGCGAAAGGGAAACCAGAGGAGCTCTCTCGACGCAGGACTCG
GCTTGCTGAAGCGCGCACGGCAAGAGGCGAGGGGCGGCGACTGGTGAGTACGCCAAAAATTTTGACTAGC
GGAGGCTAGAAGGAGAGAGATGGGTGCGAGAGCGTCAGTATTAAGCGGGGGAGAATTAGATCGCGATGGG
AAAAAATTCGGTTAAGGCCAGGGGGAAAGAAAAAATATAAATTAAAACATATAGTATGGGCAAGCAGGGA
GCTAGAACGATTCGCAGTTAATCCTGGCCTGTTAGAAACATCAGAAGGCTGTAGACAAATACTGGGACAG
CTACAACCATCCCTTCAGACAGGATCAGAAGAACTTAGATCATTATATAATACAGTAGCAACCCTCTATT
GTGTGCATCAAAGGATAGAGATAAAAGACACCAAGGAAGCTTTAGACAAGATAGAGGAAGAGCAAAACAA
AAGTAAGACCACCGCACAGCAAGCGGCCGGCCGCTGATCTTCAGACCTGGAGGAGGAGATATGAGGGACA
ATTGGAGAAGTGAATTATATAAATATAAAGTAGTAAAAATTGAACCATTAGGAGTAGCACCCACCAAGGC
AAAGAGAAGAGTGGTGCAGAGAGAAAAAAGAGCAGTGGGAATAGGAGCTTTGTTCCTTGGGTTCTTGGGA
GCAGCAGGAAGCACTATGGGCGCAGCGTCAATGACGCTGACGGTACAGGCCAGACAATTATTGTCTGGTA
TAGTGCAGCAGCAGAACAATTTGCTGAGGGCTATTGAGGCGCAACAGCATCTGTTGCAACTCACAGTCTG
GGGCATCAAGCAGCTCCAGGCAAGAATCCTGGCTGTGGAAAGATACCTAAAGGATCAACAGCTCCTGGGG
ATTTGGGGTTGCTCTGGAAAACTCATTTGCACCACTGCTGTGCCTTGGAATGCTAGTTGGAGTAATAAAT
CTCTGGAACAGATTTGGAATCACACGACCTGGATGGAGTGGGACAGAGAAATTAACAATTACACAAGCTT
AATACACTCCTTAATTGAAGAATCGCAAAACCAGCAAGAAAAGAATGAACAAGAATTATTGGAATTAGAT
AAATGGGCAAGTTTGTGGAATTGGTTTAACATAACAAATTGGCTGTGGTATATAAAATTATTCATAATGA
TAGTAGGAGGCTTGGTAGGTTTAAGAATAGTTTTTGCTGTACTTTCTATAGTGAATAGAGTTAGGCAGGG
ATATTCACCATTATCGTTTCAGACCCACCTCCCAACCCCGAGGGGACCCGACAGGCCCGAAGGAATAGAA
GAAGAAGGTGGAGAGAGAGACAGAGACAGATCCATTCGATTAGTGAACGGATCTCGACGGTATCGCCGAA
TTCACAAATGGCAGTATTCATCCACAATTTTAAAAGAAAAGGGGGGATTGGGGGGTACAGTGCAGGGGAA
AGAATAGTAGACATAATAGCAACAGACATACAAACTAAAGAATTACAAAAACAAATTACAAAAATTCAAA
ATTTTCGGGTTTATTACAGGGACAGCAGAGATCCAGTTTGGACTAGTCGTGAGGCTCCGGTGCCCGTCAG
TGGGCAGAGCGCACATCGCCCACAGTCCCCGAGAAGTTGGGGGGAGGGGTCGGCAATTGAACCGGTGCCT
AGAGAAGGTGGCGCGGGGTAAACTGGGAAAGTGATGTCGTGTACTGGCTCCGCCTTTTTCCCGAGGGTGG
GGGAGAACCGTATATAAGTGCAGTAGTCGCCGTGAACGTTCTTTTTCGCAACGGGTTTGCCGCCAGAACA
CAGGTAAGTGCCGTGTGTGGTTCCCGCGGGCCTGGCCTCTTTACGGGTTATGGCCCTTGCGTGCCTTGAA
TTACTTCCACCTGGCTGCAGTACGTGATTCTTGATCCCGAGCTTCGGGTTGGAAGTGGGTGGGAGAGTTC
GAGGCCTTGCGCTTAAGGAGCCCCTTCGCCTCGTGCTTGAGTTGAGGCCTGGCCTGGGCGCTGGGGCCGC
CGCGTGCGAATCTGGTGGCACCTTCGCGCCTGTCTCGCTGCTTTCGATAAGTCTCTAGCCATTTAAAATT
TTTGATGACCTGCTGCGACGCTTTTTTTCTGGCAAGATAGTCTTGTAAATGCGGGCCAAGATCTGCACAC
TGGTATTTCGGTTTTTGGGGCCGCGGGCGGCGACGGGGCCCGTGCGTCCCAGCGCACATGTTCGGCGAGG
CGGGGCCTGCGAGCGCGGCCACCGAGAATCGGACGGGGGTAGTCTCAAGCTGGCCGGCCTGCTCTGGTGC
CTGGCCTCGCGCCGCCGTGTATCGCCCCGCCCTGGGCGGCAAGGCTGGCCCGGTCGGCACCAGTTGCGTG
AGCGGAAAGATGGCCGCTTCCCGGCCCTGCTGCAGGGAGCTCAAAATGGAGGACGCGGCGCTCGGGAGAG
CGGGCGGGTGAGTCACCCACACAAAGGAAAAGGGCCTTTCCGTCCTCAGCCGTCGCTTCATGTGACTCCA
CGGAGTACCGGGCGCCGTCCAGGCACCTCGATTAGTTCTCGAGCTTTTGGAGTACGTCGTCTTTAGGTTG
GGGGGAGGGGTTTTATGCGATGGAGTTTCCCCACACTGAGTGGGTGGAGACTGAAGTTAGGCCAGCTTGG
CACTTGATGTAATTCTCCTTGGAATTTGCCCTTTTTGAGTTTGGATCTTGGTTCATTCTCAAGCCTCAGA
CAGTGGTTCAAAGTTTTTTTCTTCCATTTCAGGTGTCGTGAAGCGGCCCTGCAGATATCAACAAGTTTGT
ACAAAAAAGCAGGCACCATGCGACCCTCCGGGACGGCCGGGGCAGCGCTCCTGGCGCTGCTGGCTGCGCT
CTGCCCGGCGAGTCGGGCTCTGGAGGAAAAGAAAGTTTGCCAAGGCACGAGTAACAAGCTCACGCAGTTG
GGCACTTTTGAAGATCATTTTCTCAGCCTCCAGAGGATGTTCAATAACTGTGAGGTGGTCCTTGGGAATT
TGGAAATTACCTATGTGCAGAGGAATTATGATCTTTCCTTCTTAAAGACCATCCAGGAGGTGGCTGGTTA
TGTCCTCATTGCCCTCAACACAGTGGAGCGAATTCCTTTGGAAAACCTGCAGATCATCAGAGGAAATATG
TACTACGAAAATTCCTATGCCTTAGCAGTCTTATCTAACTATGATGCAAATAAAACCGGACTGAAGGAGC
TGCCCATGAGAAATTTACAGGAAATCCTGCATGGCGCCGTGCGGTTCAGCAACAACCCTGCCCTGTGCAA
CGTGGAGAGCATCCAGTGGCGGGACATAGTCAGCAGTGACTTTCTCAGCAACATGTCGATGGACTTCCAG
AACCACCTGGGCAGCTGCCAAAAGTGTGATCCAAGCTGTCCCAATGGGAGCTGCTGGGGTGCAGGAGAGG
AGAACTGCCAGAAACTGACCAAAATCATCTGTGCCCAGCAGTGCTCCGGGCGCTGCCGTGGCAAGTCCCC
CAGTGACTGCTGCCACAACCAGTGTGCTGCAGGCTGCACAGGCCCCCGGGAGAGCGACTGCCTGGTCTGC
CGCAAATTCCGAGACGAAGCCACGTGCAAGGACACCTGCCCCCCACTCATGCTCTACAACCCCACCACGT
ACCAGATGGATGTGAACCCCGAGGGCAAATACAGCTTTGGTGCCACCTGCGTGAAGAAGTGTCCCCGTAA
TTATGTGGTGACAGATCACGGCTCGTGCGTCCGAGCCTGTGGGGCCGACAGCTATGAGATGGAGGAAGAC
GGCGTCCGCAAGTGTAAGAAGTGCGAAGGGCCTTGCCGCAAAGTGTGTAACGGAATAGGTATTGGTGAAT
TTAAAGACTCACTCTCCATAAATGCTACGAATATTAAACACTTCAAAAACTGCACCTCCATCAGTGGCGA
TCTCCACATCCTGCCGGTGGCATTTAGGGGTGACTCCTTCACACATACTCCTCCTCTGGATCCACAGGAA
CTGGATATTCTGAAAACCGTAAAGGAAATCACAGGGTTTTTGCTGATTCAGGCTTGGCCTGAAAACAGGA
CGGACCTCCATGCCTTTGAGAACCTAGAAATCATACGCGGCAGGACCAAGCAACATGGTCAGTTTTCTCT
TGCAGTCGTCAGCCTGAACATAACATCCTTGGGATTACGCTCCCTCAAGGAGATAAGTGATGGAGATGTG
ATAATTTCAGGAAACAAAAATTTGTGCTATGCAAATACAATAAACTGGAAAAAACTGTTTGGGACCTCCG
GTCAGAAAACCAAAATTATAAGCAACAGAGGTGAAAACAGCTGCAAGGCCACAGGCCAGGTCTGCCATGC
CTTGTGCTCCCCCGAGGGCTGCTGGGGCCCGGAGCCCAGGGACTGCGTCTCTTGCCGGAATGTCAGCCGA
GGCAGGGAATGCGTGGACAAGTGCAACCTTCTGGAGGGTGAGCCAAGGGAGTTTGTGGAGAACTCTGAGT
GCATACAGTGCCACCCAGAGTGCCTGCCTCAGGCCATGAACATCACCTGCACAGGACGGGGACCAGACAA
CTGTATCCAGTGTGCCCACTACATTGACGGCCCCCACTGCGTCAAGACCTGCCCGGCAGGAGTCATGGGA
GAAAACAACACCCTGGTCTGGAAGTACGCAGACGCCGGCCATGTGTGCCACCTGTGCCATCCAAACTGCA
CCTACGGATGCACTGGGCCAGGTCTTGAAGGCTGTCCAACGAATGGGCCTAAGATCCCGTCCATCGCCAC
TGGGATGGTGGGGGCCCTCCTCTTGCTGCTGGTGGTGGCCCTGGGGATCGGCCTCTTCATGCGAAGGCGC
CACATCGTTCGGAAGCGCACGCTGCGGAGGCTGCTGCAGGAGAGGGAGCTTGTGGAGCCTCTTACACCCA
GTGGAGAAGCTCCCAACCAAGCTCTCTTGAGGATCTTGAAGGAAACTGAATTCAAAAAGATCAAAGTGCT
GGGCTCCGGTGCGTTCGGCACGGTGTATAAGGGACTCTGGATCCCAGAAGGTGAGAAAGTTAAAATTCCC
GTCGCTATCAAGGAATTAAGAGAAGCAACATCTCCGAAAGCCAACAAGGAAATCCTCGATGAAGCCTACG
TGATGGCCATCGTGGACAACCCCCACGTGTGCCGCCTGCTGGGCATCTGCCTCACCTCCACCGTGCAGCT
CATCACGCAGCTCATGCCCTTCGGCTGCCTCCTGGACTATGTCCGGGAACACAAAGACAATATTGGCTCC
CAGTACCTGCTCAACTGGTGTGTGCAGATCGCAAAGGGCATGAACTACTTGGAGGACCGTCGCTTGGTGC
ACCGCGACCTGGCAGCCAGGAACGTACTGGTGAAAACACCGCAGCATGTCAAGATCACAGATTTTGGGCT
GGCCAAACTGCTGGGTGCGGAAGAGAAAGAATACCATGCAGAAGGAGGCAAAGTGCCTATCAAGTGGATG
GCATTGGAATCAATTTTACACAGAATCTATACCCACCAGAGTGATGTCTGGAGCTACGGGGTGACCGTTT
GGGAGTTGATGACCTTTGGATCCAAGCCATATGACGGAATCCCTGCCAGCGAGATCTCCTCCATCCTGGA
GAAAGGAGAACGCCTCCCTCAGCCACCCATATGTACCATCGATGTCTACATGATCATGGTCAAGTGCTGG
ATGATAGACGCAGATAGTCGCCCAAAGTTCCGTGAGTTGATCATCGAATTCTCCAAAATGGCCCGAGACC
CCCAGCGCTACCTTGTCATTCAGGGGGATGAAAGAATGCATTTGCCAAGTCCTACAGACTCCAACTTCTA
CCGTGCCCTGATGGATGAAGAAGACATGGACGACGTGGTGGATGCCGACGAGTACCTCATCCCACAGCAG
GGCTTCTTCAGCAGCCCCTCCACGTCACGGACTCCCCTCCTGAGCTCTCTGAGTGCAACCAGCAACAATT
CCACCGTGGCTTGCATTGATAGAAATGGGCTGCAAAGCTGTCCCATCAAGGAAGACAGCTTCTTGCAGCG
ATACAGCTCAGACCCCACAGGCGCCTTGACTGAGGACAGCATAGACGACACCTTCCTCCCAGTGCCTGAA
TACATAAACCAGTCCGTTCCCAAAAGGCCCGCTGGCTCTGTGCAGAATCCTGTCTATCACAATCAGCCTC
TGAACCCCGCGCCCAGCAGAGACCCACACTACCAGGACCCCCACAGCACTGCAGTGGGCAACCCCGAGTA
TCTCAACACTGTCCAGCCCACCTGTGTCAACAGCACATTCGACAGCCCTGCCCACTGGGCCCAGAAAGGC
AGCCACCAAATTAGCCTGGACAACCCTGACTACCAGCAGGACTTCTTTCCCAAGGAAGCCAAGCCAAATG
GCATCTTTAAGGGCTCCACAGCTGAAAATGCAGAATACCTAAGGGTCGCGCCACAAAGCAGTGAATTTAT
TGGAGCATAGAACCCAGCTTTCTTGTACAAAGTGGTGATATCCAATTAACCCTCACTAAAGGATGTAATT
GTGAATAATGTATGTGCCCTATAGTGAGTCGTATTACCACCCAACTTTTCTATACAAAGTGGTTGATATC
CAGCACAGTGGCGGCCGCTCGAGTCTAGAGGGCCCGCGGTTCGAAGGTAAGCCTATCCCTAACCCTCTCC
TCGGTCTCGATTCTACGCGTACCGGTTAGTAATGAGATCCCTCCCCCCCCCCTAACGTTACTGGCCGAAG
CCGCTTGGAATAAGGCCGGTGTGCGTTTGTCTATATGTTATTTTCCACCATATTGCCGTCTTTTGGCAAT
GTGAGGGCCCGGAAACCTGGCCCTGTCTTCTTGACGAGCATTCCTAGGGGTCTTTCCCCTCTCGCCAAAG
GAATGCAAGGTCTGTTGAATGTCGTGAAGGAAGCAGTTCCTCTGGAAGCTTCTTGAAGACAAACAACGTC
TGTAGCGACCCTTTGCAGGCAGCGGAACCCCCCACCTGGCGACAGGTGCCTCTGCGGCCAAAAGCCACGT
GTATAAGATACACCTGCAAAGGCGGCACAACCCCAGTGCCACGTTGTGAGTTGGATAGTTGTGGAAAGAG
TCAAATGGCTCTCCTCAAGCGTATTCAACAAGGGGCTGAAGGATGCCCAGAAGGTACCCCATTGTATGGG
ATCTGATCTGGGGCCTCGGTGCACATGCTTTACATGTGTTTAGTCGAGGTTAAAAAAACGTCTAGGCCCC
CCGAACCACGGGGACGTGGTTTTCCTTTGAAAAACACGATGATAATATGGCCACACATATGACCGAGTAC
AAGCCCACGGTGCGCCTCGCCACCCGCGACGACGTCCCCAGGGCCGTACGCACCCTCGCCGCCGCGTTCG
CCGACTACCCCGCCACGCGCCACACCGTCGATCCGGACCGCCACATCGAGCGGGTCACCGAGCTGCAAGA
ACTCTTCCTCACGCGCGTCGGGCTCGACATCGGCAAGGTGTGGGTCGCGGACGACGGCGCCGCGGTGGCG
GTCTGGACCACGCCGGAGAGCGTCGAAGCGGGGGCGGTGTTCGCCGAGATCGGCCCGCGCATGGCCGAGT
TGAGCGGTTCCCGGCTGGCCGCGCAGCAACAGATGGAAGGCCTCCTGGCGCCGCACCGGCCCAAGGAGCC
CGCGTGGTTCCTGGCCACCGTCGGCGTCTCGCCCGACCACCAGGGCAAGGGTCTGGGCAGCGCCGTCGTG
CTCCCCGGAGTGGAGGCGGCCGAGCGCGCCGGGGTGCCCGCCTTCCTGGAGACCTCCGCGCCCCGCAACC
TCCCCTTCTACGAGCGGCTCGGCTTCACCGTCACCGCCGACGTCGAGGTGCCCGAAGGACCGCGCACCTG
GTGCATGACCCGCAAGCCCGGTGCCTAAATCGATAGATCCTAATCAACCTCTGGATTACAAAATTTGTGA
AAGATTGACTGGTATTCTTAACTATGTTGCTCCTTTTACGCTATGTGGATACGCTGCTTTAATGCCTTTG
TATCATGCTATTGCTTCCCGTATGGCTTTCATTTTCTCCTCCTTGTATAAATCCTGGTTGCTGTCTCTTT
ATGAGGAGTTGTGGCCCGTTGTCAGGCAACGTGGCGTGGTGTGCACTGTGTTTGCTGACGCAACCCCCAC
TGGTTGGGGCATTGCCACCACCTGTCAGCTCCTTTCCGGGACTTTCGCTTTCCCCCTCCCTATTGCCACG
GCGGAACTCATCGCCGCCTGCCTTGCCCGCTGCTGGACAGGGGCTCGGCTGTTGGGCACTGACAATTCCG
TGGTGTTGTCGGGGAAATCATCGTCCTTTCCTTGGCTGCTCGCCTGTGTTGCCACCTGGATTCTGCGCGG
GACGTCCTTCTGCTACGTCCCTTCGGCCCTCAATCCAGCGGACCTTCCTTCCCGCGGCCTGCTGCCGGCT
CTGCGGCCTCTTCCGCGTCTTCGCCTTCGCCCTCAGACGAGTCGGATCTCCCTTTGGGCCGCCTCCCCGC
CTGAGATCCTTTAAGACCAATGACTTACAAGGCAGCTGTAGATCTTAGCCACTTTTTAAAAGAAAAGGGG
GGACTGGAAGGGCTAATTCACTCCCAACGAAGACAAGATCTGCTTTTTGCTTGTACTGGGTCTCTCTGGT
TAGACCAGATCTGAGCCTGGGAGCTCTCTGGCTAACTAGGGAACCCACTGCTTAAGCCTCAATAAAGCTT
GCCTTGAGTGCTTCAAGTAGTGTGTGCCCGTCTGTTGTGTGACTCTGGTAACTAGAGATCCCTCAGACCC
TTTTAGTCAGTGTGGAAAATCTCTAGCAGTAGTAGTTCATGTCATCTTATTATTCAGTATTTATAACTTG
CAAAGAAATGAATATCAGAGAGTGAGAGGCCCGGGTTAATTAAGGAAAGGGCTAGATCATTCTTGAAGAC
GAAAGGGCCTCGTGATACGCCTATTTTTATAGGTTAATGTCATGATAATAATGGTTTCTTAGACGTCAGG
TGGCACTTTTCGGGGAAATGTGCGCGGAACCCCTATTTGTTTATTTTTCTAAATACATTCAAATATGTAT
CCGCTCATGAGACAATAACCCTGATAAATGCTTCAATAATATTGAAAAAGGAAGAGTATGAGTATTCAAC
ATTTCCGTGTCGCCCTTATTCCCTTTTTTGCGGCATTTTGCCTTCCTGTTTTTGCTCACCCAGAAACGCT
GGTGAAAGTAAAAGATGCTGAAGATCAGTTGGGTGCACGAGTGGGTTACATCGAACTGGATCTCAACAGC
GGTAAGATCCTTGAGAGTTTTCGCCCCGAAGAACGTTTTCCAATGATGAGCACTTTTAAAGTTCTGCTAT
GTGGCGCGGTATTATCCCGTGTTGACGCCGGGCAAGAGCAACTCGGTCGCCGCATACACTATTCTCAGAA
TGACTTGGTTGAGTACTCACCAGTCACAGAAAAGCATCTTACGGATGGCATGACAGTAAGAGAATTATGC
AGTGCTGCCATAACCATGAGTGATAACACTGCGGCCAACTTACTTCTGACAACGATCGGAGGACCGAAGG
AGCTAACCGCTTTTTTGCACAACATGGGGGATCATGTAACTCGCCTTGATCGTTGGGAACCGGAGCTGAA
TGAAGCCATACCAAACGACGAGCGTGACACCACGATGCCTGTAGCAATGGCAACAACGTTGCGCAAACTA
TTAACTGGCGAACTACTTACTCTAGCTTCCCGGCAACAATTAATAGACTGGATGGAGGCGGATAAAGTTG
CAGGACCACTTCTGCGCTCGGCCCTTCCGGCTGGCTGGTTTATTGCTGATAAATCTGGAGCCGGTGAGCG
TGGGTCTCGCGGTATCATTGCAGCACTGGGGCCAGATGGTAAGCCCTCCCGTATCGTAGTTATCTACACG
ACGGGGAGTCAGGCAACTATGGATGAACGAAATAGACAGATCGCTGAGATAGGTGCCTCACTGATTAAGC
ATTGGTAACTGTCAGACCAAGTTTACTCATATATACTTTAGATTGATTTAAAACTTCATTTTTAATTTAA
AAGGATCTAGGTGAAGATCCTTTTTGATAATCTCATGACCAAAATCCCTTAACGTGAGTTTTCGTTCCAC
TGAGCGTCAGACCCCGTAGAAAAGATCAAAGGATCTTCTTGAGATCCTTTTTTTCTGCGCGTAATCTGCT
GCTTGCAAACAAAAAAACCACCGCTACCAGCGGTGGTTTGTTTGCCGGATCAAGAGCTACCAACTCTTTT
TCCGAAGGTAACTGGCTTCAGCAGAGCGCAGATACCAAATACTGTTCTTCTAGTGTAGCCGTAGTTAGGC
CACCACTTCAAGAACTCTGTAGCACCGCCTACATACCTCGCTCTGCTAATCCTGTTACCAGTGGCTGCTG
CCAGTGGCGATAAGTCGTGTCTTACCGGGTTGGACTCAAGACGATAGTTACCGGATAAGGCGCAGCGGTC
GGGCTGAACGGGGGGTTCGTGCACACAGCCCAGCTTGGAGCGAACGACCTACACCGAACTGAGATACCTA
CAGCGTGAGCTATGAGAAAGCGCCACGCTTCCCGAAGGGAGAAAGGCGGACAGGTATCCGGTAAGCGGCA
GGGTCGGAACAGGAGAGCGCACGAGGGAGCTTCCAGGGGGAAACGCCTGGTATCTTTATAGTCCTGTCGG
GTTTCGCCACCTCTGACTTGAGCGTCGATTTTTGTGATGCTCGTCAGGGGGGCGGAGCCTATGGAAAAAC
GCCAGCAACGCGGCCTTTTTACGGTTCCTGGCCTTTTGCTGGCCTTTTGCTCACATGTTCTTTCCTGCGT
TATCCCCTGATTCTGTGGATAACCGTATTACCGCCTTTGAGTGAGCTGATACCGCTCGCCGCAGCCGAAC
GACCGAGCGCAGCGAGTCAGTGAGCGAGGAAGCGGAAGAGCGCCCAATACGCAAACCGCCTCTCCCCGCG
CGTTGGCCGATTCATTAATGCAGCAAGCTCATGGCTGACTAATTTTTTTTATTTATGCAGAGGCCGAGGC
CGCCTCGGCCTCTGAGCTATTCCAGAAGTAGTGAGGAGGCTTTTTTGGAGGCCTAGGCTTTTGCAAAAAG
CTCCCCGTGGCACGACAGGTTTCCCGACTGGAAAGCGGGCAGTGAGCGCAACGCAATTAATGTGAGTTAG
CTCACTCATTAGGCACCCCAGGCTTTACACTTTATGCTTCCGGCTCGTATGTTGTGTGGAATTGTGAGCG
GATAACAATTTCACACAGGAAACAGCTATGACATGATTACGAATTTCACAAATAAAGCATTTTTTTCACT
GCATTCTAGTTGTGGTTTGTCCAAACTCATCAATGTATCTTATCATGTCTGGATCAACTGGATAACTCAA
GCTAACCAAAATCATCCCAAACTTCCCACCCCATACCCTATTACCACTGCCAATTACCTGTGGTTTCATT
TACTCTAAACCTGTGATTCCTCTGAATTATTTTCATTTTAAAGAAATTGTATTTGTTAAATATGTACTAC
AAACTTAGTAGT
Features (pLannotate 1.2.2; 30 found; start..end, strand, type, name):
    377..634     +  LTR            5' LTR (truncated): truncated 5' long terminal repeat (LTR) from HIV-1
    681..806     +  misc_feature   HIV-1 Ψ: packaging signal of human immunodeficiency virus type 1
    790..1128    +  CDS            HIV-1 gag (fragment): gag protein from human immunodeficiency virus 1; gag
   1303..1536    +  misc_feature   RRE: The Rev response element (RRE) of HIV-1 allows for Rev-dependent mRNA export from the nucleus to the cytoplasm.
   1913..2013    +  CDS            Rev (fragment): human immunodeficiency virus 1 (HIV-1) Rev protein; rev; enhances nuclear export of unspliced and incompletely spliced viral mRNAs
   2058..2175    +  misc_feature   cPPT/CTS: central polypurine tract and central termination sequence of HIV-1
   2223..3401    +  promoter       EF-1α promoter: strong constitutive promoter for human elongation factor EF-1α
   3422..3442    +  protein_bind   attB1: mutant version of attB; core recombination site for the Gateway® BP reaction BP Clonase™
   3448..7078    +  CDS            EGFR (fragment): precursor of human epidermal growth factor receptor
   7082..7106    -  protein_bind   attB2: mutant version of attB; recombination site for the Gateway® BP reaction BP Clonase™
   7114..7132    +  promoter       T3 promoter: promoter for bacteriophage T3 RNA polymerase
   7158..7176    -  promoter       T7 promoter: promoter for bacteriophage T7 RNA polymerase
   7182..7200    -  protein_bind   attB4 (fragment): mutant version of attB; core recombination site for the Gateway® BP reaction BP Clonase™
   7256..7297    +  CDS            V5 tag: epitope tag from simian virus 5
   7423..7885    +  misc_feature   IRES: internal ribosome entry site (IRES) of the encephalomyocarditis virus (EMCV)
   7899..8496    +  CDS            PuroR (fragment): puromycin N-acetyltransferase; pac from Streptomyces; confers resistance to puromycin
   8512..9100    +  misc_feature   WPRE: woodchuck hepatitis virus posttranscriptional regulatory element
   9108..9173    +  CDS            nef (fragment): NEF_HV1Z2 - Experimental evidence at protein level: Swiss-Prot protein existence level 1. Extracellular Nef protein targets CD4(+) T-lymphocytes for apoptosis by interacting with CXCR4 surface receptors. From Human immunodeficiency virus type 1 group M subtype D (isolate Z2/CDC-Z34) (HIV-1).
   9175..9408    +  LTR            3' LTR (ΔU3): self-inactivating 3' long terminal repeat (LTR) from HIV-1
   9613..9717    +  promoter       AmpR promoter: bla
   9718..10578   +  CDS            AmpR: β-lactamase; bla; confers resistance to ampicillin, carbenicillin, and related antibiotics
  10749..11337   +  rep_origin     ori: high-copy-number ColE1/pMB1/pBR322/pUC origin of replication
  11520..11574   +  CDS            lacI (fragment): lac repressor; lacI; The lac repressor binds to the lac operator to inhibit transcription in E. coli. This inhibition can be relieved by adding lactose or isopropyl-β-D-thiogalactopyranoside (IPTG).
  11580..11673   +  rep_origin     SV40 ori (fragment): SV40 origin of replication
  11698..11735   +  CDS            lacI (fragment): lac repressor; lacI; The lac repressor binds to the lac operator to inhibit transcription in E. coli. This inhibition can be relieved by adding lactose or isopropyl-β-D-thiogalactopyranoside (IPTG).
  11748..11769   +  protein_bind   CAP binding site: CAP binding activates transcription in the presence of cAMP. E. coli catabolite activator protein
  11784..11814   +  promoter       lac promoter: promoter for the E. coli lac operon
  11818..11840   +  protein_bind   lac operator (fragment): The lac repressor binds to the lac operator to inhibit transcription in E. coli. This inhibition can be relieved by adding lactose or isopropyl-β-D-thiogalactopyranoside (IPTG). lac repressor encoded by lacI
  11872..11955   +  polyA_signal   SV40 poly(A) signal (fragment): SV40 polyadenylation signal
  12122..329     +  CDS            nef (fragment) (across the origin): NEF_HV1BR - Experimental evidence at protein level: Swiss-Prot protein existence level 1. Extracellular Nef protein targets CD4(+) T-lymphocytes for apoptosis by interacting with CXCR4 surface receptors (PubMed:14990729). From Human immunodeficiency virus type 1 group M subtype B (isolate BRU/LAI) (HIV-1).
