[The description below was written by a language model from this plasmid's Addgene catalogue record and pLannotate feature annotations shown in this document.]
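Description:
pHAGE-EGFR-S768I is an HIV-1-based lentiviral expression plasmid (about 12.1 kb) built on the pHAGE backbone and carrying human EGFR with the S768I point mutation. In bacteria it is maintained through a high-copy ColE1/pUC-type origin and selected with ampicillin via the β-lactamase gene. The record lists a recombination-deficient strain as the growth host, which is usual for plasmids containing repeated LTR sequences. Small lac regulatory, SV40 origin and SV40 poly(A) fragments in the backbone appear to be cloning remnants.

The viral portion contains a truncated 5' LTR, the Ψ packaging signal with a gag fragment, the Rev response element, the cPPT/CTS and a U3-deleted 3' LTR. This makes it a self-inactivating transfer vector, and the packaging and envelope functions must be supplied in trans. Between the LTRs, the constitutive human EF-1α promoter drives the EGFR coding sequence. The attB1 and attB2 sites flanking EGFR reflect its insertion by Gateway recombination.

Downstream of the insert are T3 and T7 promoter sequences, a partial attB4 site and a V5 epitope sequence. The record does not establish whether V5 is fused in frame to EGFR. An EMCV IRES then directs translation of puromycin N-acetyltransferase from the same transcript, so transduced mammalian cells can be selected with puromycin. A WPRE follows to enhance transcript expression.

The stated purpose is lentiviral expression of EGFR S768I. The associated study concerns systematic functional annotation of somatic cancer mutations, which suggests the construct is used for stable expression of this variant in cells to assess its functional effects.
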