Addgene plasmid #116304: pHAGE-EGFR-S768I
Purpose: Lentiviral expression of EGFR S768I
Depositing lab: Gordon Mills & Kenneth Scott. Depositing organization: Baylor College of Medicine. Publication: Systematic Functional Annotation of Somatic Mutations in Cancer. Ng PK, Li J, Jeong KJ, Shao S, Chen H, Tsang YH, Sengupta S, Wang Z, Bhavana VH, Tran R, Soewito S, Minussi DC, Moreno D, Kong K, Dogruluk T, Lu H, Gao J, Tokheim C, Zhou DC, Johnson AM, Zeng J, Ip CKM, Ju Z, Wester M, Yu S, Li Y, Vellano CP, Schultz N, Karchin R, Ding L, Lu Y, Cheung LWT, Chen K, Shaw KR, Meric-Bernstam F, Scott KL, Yi S, Sahni N, Liang H, Mills GB. Cancer Cell. 2018 Mar 12;33(3):450-462.e10. doi: 10.1016/j.ccell.2018.01.021. PubMed 29533785.
Backbone
  Vector backbone: pHAGE
  Vector type: Lentiviral
Growth in bacteria
  Bacterial resistance: Ampicillin, 100 μg/mL
  Growth temperature: 37°C
  Growth strain: Stbl3
  Copy number: High Copy
Gene/Insert
  Gene/Insert name: EGFR
  Species: H. sapiens (human)
  Mutation: S768I
  Entrez Gene: EGFR (a.k.a. ERBB, ERBB1, ERRP, HER1, NISBD2, NNCIS, PIG61, mENA)
  Cloning method: Gateway Cloning
Terms and licenses: Academic/Nonprofit Terms; Industry Terms: Not Available to Industry
How to cite: pHAGE-EGFR-S768I was a gift from Gordon Mills & Kenneth Scott (Addgene plasmid # 116304 ; http://n2t.net/addgene:116304 ; RRID:Addgene_116304)
