>Addgene plasmid #116304 | pHAGE-EGFR-S768I | depositor partial sequence | sequence record 219178 | insert
ATGCGACCCTCCGGGACGGCCGGGGCAGCGCTCCTGGCGCTGCTGGCTGCGCTCTGCCCGGCGAGTCGGG
CTCTGGAGGAAAAGAAAGTTTGCCAAGGCACGAGTAACAAGCTCACGCAGTTGGGCACTTTTGAAGATCA
TTTTCTCAGCCTCCAGAGGATGTTCAATAACTGTGAGGTGGTCCTTGGGAATTTGGAAATTACCTATGTG
CAGAGGAATTATGATCTTTCCTTCTTAAAGACCATCCAGGAGGTGGCTGGTTATGTCCTCATTGCCCTCA
ACACAGTGGAGCGAATTCCTTTGGAAAACCTGCAGATCATCAGAGGAAATATGTACTACGAAAATTCCTA
TGCCTTAGCAGTCTTATCTAACTATGATGCAAATAAAACCGGACTGAAGGAGCTGCCCATGAGAAATTTA
CAGGAAATCCTGCATGGCGCCGTGCGGTTCAGCAACAACCCTGCCCTGTGCAACGTGGAGAGCATCCAGT
GGCGGGACATAGTCAGCAGTGACTTTCTCAGCAACATGTCGATGGACTTCCAGAACCACCTGGGCAGCTG
CCAAAAGTGTGATCCAAGCTGTCCCAATGGGAGCTGCTGGGGTGCAGGAGAGGAGAACTGCCAGAAACTG
ACCAAAATCATCTGTGCCCAGCAGTGCTCCGGGCGCTGCCGTGGCAAGTCCCCCAGTGACTGCTGCCACA
ACCAGTGTGCTGCAGGCTGCACAGGCCCCCGGGAGAGCGACTGCCTGGTCTGCCGCAAATTCCGAGACGA
AGCCACGTGCAAGGACACCTGCCCCCCACTCATGCTCTACAACCCCACCACGTACCAGATGGATGTGAAC
CCCGAGGGCAAATACAGCTTTGGTGCCACCTGCGTGAAGAAGTGTCCCCGTAATTATGTGGTGACAGATC
ACGGCTCGTGCGTCCGAGCCTGTGGGGCCGACAGCTATGAGATGGAGGAAGACGGCGTCCGCAAGTGTAA
GAAGTGCGAAGGGCCTTGCCGCAAAGTGTGTAACGGAATAGGTATTGGTGAATTTAAAGACTCACTCTCC
ATAAATGCTACGAATATTAAACACTTCAAAAACTGCACCTCCATCAGTGGCGATCTCCACATCCTGCCGG
TGGCATTTAGGGGTGACTCCTTCACACATACTCCTCCTCTGGATCCACAGGAACTGGATATTCTGAAAAC
CGTAAAGGAAATCACAGGGTTTTTGCTGATTCAGGCTTGGCCTGAAAACAGGACGGACCTCCATGCCTTT
GAGAACCTAGAAATCATACGCGGCAGGACCAAGCAACATGGTCAGTTTTCTCTTGCAGTCGTCAGCCTGA
ACATAACATCCTTGGGATTACGCTCCCTCAAGGAGATAAGTGATGGAGATGTGATAATTTCAGGAAACAA
AAATTTGTGCTATGCAAATACAATAAACTGGAAAAAACTGTTTGGGACCTCCGGTCAGAAAACCAAAATT
ATAAGCAACAGAGGTGAAAACAGCTGCAAGGCCACAGGCCAGGTCTGCCATGCCTTGTGCTCCCCCGAGG
GCTGCTGGGGCCCGGAGCCCAGGGACTGCGTCTCTTGCCGGAATGTCAGCCGAGGCAGGGAATGCGTGGA
CAAGTGCAACCTTCTGGAGGGTGAGCCAAGGGAGTTTGTGGAGAACTCTGAGTGCATACAGTGCCACCCA
GAGTGCCTGCCTCAGGCCATGAACATCACCTGCACAGGACGGGGACCAGACAACTGTATCCAGTGTGCCC
ACTACATTGACGGCCCCCACTGCGTCAAGACCTGCCCGGCAGGAGTCATGGGAGAAAACAACACCCTGGT
CTGGAAGTACGCAGACGCCGGCCATGTGTGCCACCTGTGCCATCCAAACTGCACCTACGGATGCACTGGG
CCAGGTCTTGAAGGCTGTCCAACGAATGGGCCTAAGATCCCGTCCATCGCCACTGGGATGGTGGGGGCCC
TCCTCTTGCTGCTGGTGGTGGCCCTGGGGATCGGCCTCTTCATGCGAAGGCGCCACATCGTTCGGAAGCG
CACGCTGCGGAGGCTGCTGCAGGAGAGGGAGCTTGTGGAGCCTCTTACACCCAGTGGAGAAGCTCCCAAC
CAAGCTCTCTTGAGGATCTTGAAGGAAACTGAATTCAAAAAGATCAAAGTGCTGGGCTCCGGTGCGTTCG
GCACGGTGTATAAGGGACTCTGGATCCCAGAAGGTGAGAAAGTTAAAATTCCCGTCGCTATCAAGGAATT
AAGAGAAGCAACATCTCCGAAAGCCAACAAGGAAATCCTCGATGAAGCCTACGTGATGGCCATCGTGGAC
AACCCCCACGTGTGCCGCCTGCTGGGCATCTGCCTCACCTCCACCGTGCAGCTCATCACGCAGCTCATGC
CCTTCGGCTGCCTCCTGGACTATGTCCGGGAACACAAAGACAATATTGGCTCCCAGTACCTGCTCAACTG
GTGTGTGCAGATCGCAAAGGGCATGAACTACTTGGAGGACCGTCGCTTGGTGCACCGCGACCTGGCAGCC
AGGAACGTACTGGTGAAAACACCGCAGCATGTCAAGATCACAGATTTTGGGCTGGCCAAACTGCTGGGTG
CGGAAGAGAAAGAATACCATGCAGAAGGAGGCAAAGTGCCTATCAAGTGGATGGCATTGGAATCAATTTT
ACACAGAATCTATACCCACCAGAGTGATGTCTGGAGCTACGGGGTGACCGTTTGGGAGTTGATGACCTTT
GGATCCAAGCCATATGACGGAATCCCTGCCAGCGAGATCTCCTCCATCCTGGAGAAAGGAGAACGCCTCC
CTCAGCCACCCATATGTACCATCGATGTCTACATGATCATGGTCAAGTGCTGGATGATAGACGCAGATAG
TCGCCCAAAGTTCCGTGAGTTGATCATCGAATTCTCCAAAATGGCCCGAGACCCCCAGCGCTACCTTGTC
ATTCAGGGGGATGAAAGAATGCATTTGCCAAGTCCTACAGACTCCAACTTCTACCGTGCCCTGATGGATG
AAGAAGACATGGACGACGTGGTGGATGCCGACGAGTACCTCATCCCACAGCAGGGCTTCTTCAGCAGCCC
CTCCACGTCACGGACTCCCCTCCTGAGCTCTCTGAGTGCAACCAGCAACAATTCCACCGTGGCTTGCATT
GATAGAAATGGGCTGCAAAGCTGTCCCATCAAGGAAGACAGCTTCTTGCAGCGATACAGCTCAGACCCCA
CAGGCGCCTTGACTGAGGACAGCATAGACGACACCTTCCTCCCAGTGCCTGAATACATAAACCAGTCCGT
TCCCAAAAGGCCCGCTGGCTCTGTGCAGAATCCTGTCTATCACAATCAGCCTCTGAACCCCGCGCCCAGC
AGAGACCCACACTACCAGGACCCCCACAGCACTGCAGTGGGCAACCCCGAGTATCTCAACACTGTCCAGC
CCACCTGTGTCAACAGCACATTCGACAGCCCTGCCCACTGGGCCCAGAAAGGCAGCCACCAAATTAGCCT
GGACAACCCTGACTACCAGCAGGACTTCTTTCCCAAGGAAGCCAAGCCAAATGGCATCTTTAAGGGCTCC
ACAGCTGAAAATGCAGAATACCTAAGGGTCGCGCCACAAAGCAGTGAATTTATTGGAGCATGA
